>Addgene plasmid #223820 | pET50del_SynPspA_H1-5 | addgene full sequence | sequence record 448149 | Addgene NGS Result
AGGGCGCGTCAGCGGGTGTTGGCGGGTGTCGGGGCGCAGCCATGACCCAGTCACGTAGCGATAGCGGAGT
GTATACTGGCTTAACTATGCGGCATCAGAGCAGATTGTACTGAGAGTGCACCATTGCGGTGTGAAATACC
GCACAGATGCGTAAGGAGAAAATACCGCATCAGGCGCTCTTCCGCTTCCTCGCTCACTGACTCGCTGCGC
TCGGTCGTTCGGCTGCGGCGAGCGGTATCAGCTCACTCAAAGGCGGTAATACGGTTATCCACAGAATCAG
GGGATAACGCAGGAAAGAACATGTGAGCAAAAGGCCAGCAAAAGGCCAGGAACCGTAAAAAGGCCGCGTT
GCTGGCGTTTTTCCATAGGCTCCGCCCCCCTGACGAGCATCACAAAAATCGACGCTCAAGTCAGAGGTGG
CGAAACCCGACAGGACTATAAAGATACCAGGCGTTTCCCCCTGGAAGCTCCCTCGTGCGCTCTCCTGTTC
CGACCCTGCCGCTTACCGGATACCTGTCCGCCTTTCTCCCTTCGGGAAGCGTGGCGCTTTCTCATAGCTC
ACGCTGTAGGTATCTCAGTTCGGTGTAGGTCGTTCGCTCCAAGCTGGGCTGTGTGCACGAACCCCCCGTT
CAGCCCGACCGCTGCGCCTTATCCGGTAACTATCGTCTTGAGTCCAACCCGGTAAGACACGACTTATCGC
CACTGGCAGCAGCCACTGGTAACAGGATTAGCAGAGCGAGGTATGTAGGCGGTGCTACAGAGTTCTTGAA
GTGGTGGCCTAACTACGGCTACACTAGAAGGACAGTATTTGGTATCTGCGCTCTGCTGAAGCCAGTTACC
TTCGGAAAAAGAGTTGGTAGCTCTTGATCCGGCAAACAAACCACCGCTGGTAGCGGTGGTTTTTTTGTTT
GCAAGCAGCAGATTACGCGCAGAAAAAAAGGATCTCAAGAAGATCCTTTGATCTTTTCTACGGGGTCTGA
CGCTCAGTGGAACGAAAACTCACGTTAAGGGATTTTGGTCATGAACAATAAAACTGTCTGCTTACATAAA
CAGTAATACAAGGGGTGTTATGAGCCATATTCAACGGGAAACGTCTTGCTCTAGGCCGCGATTAAATTCC
AACATGGATGCTGATTTATATGGGTATAAATGGGCTCGCGATAATGTCGGGCAATCAGGTGCGACAATCT
ATCGATTGTATGGGAAGCCCGATGCGCCAGAGTTGTTTCTGAAACATGGCAAAGGTAGCGTTGCCAATGA
TGTTACAGATGAGATGGTCAGACTAAACTGGCTGACGGAATTTATGCCTCTTCCGACCATCAAGCATTTT
ATCCGTACTCCTGATGATGCATGGTTACTCACCACTGCGATCCCCGGCAAAACAGCATTCCAGGTATTAG
AAGAATATCCTGATTCAGGTGAAAATATTGTTGATGCGCTGGCAGTGTTCCTGCGCCGGTTGCATTCGAT
TCCTGTTTGTAATTGTCCTTTTAACAGTGATCGCGTATTTCGTCTCGCTCAGGCGCAATCACGAATGAAT
AACGGTTTGGTTGATGCGAGTGATTTTGATGACGAGCGTAATGGCTGGCCTGTTGAACAAGTCTGGAAAG
AAATGCATAAACTTTTGCCATTCTCACCGGATTCAGTCGTCACTCATGGTGATTTCTCACTTGATAACCT
TATTTTTGACGAGGGGAAATTAATAGGTTGTATTGATGTTGGACGAGTCGGAATCGCAGACCGATACCAG
GATCTTGCCATCCTATGGAACTGCCTCGGTGAGTTTTCTCCTTCATTACAGAAACGGCTTTTTCAAAAAT
ATGGTATTGATAATCCTGATATGAATAAATTGCAGTTTCATTTGATGCTCGATGAGTTTTTCTAAGAATT
AATTCATGAGCGGATACATATTTGAATGTATTTAGAAAAATAAACAAATAGGGGTTCCGCGCACATTTCC
CCGAAAAGTGCCACCTAAATTGTAAGCGTTAATATTTTGTTAAAATTCGCGTTAAATTTTTGTTAAATCA
GCTCATTTTTTAACCAATAGGCCGAAATCGGCAAAATCCCTTATAAATCAAAAGAATAGACCGAGATAGG
GT
[37 nt withheld, positions 2103-2139]
AAAGAACGTGGACTCCAACGTCAAAGG
[49 nt withheld, positions 2167-2215]
T
[91 nt withheld, positions 2217-2307]
G
[124 nt withheld, positions 2309-2432]
CCCATTCGCCAATCCGGATATAGTTCCTCCTTTCAGCAAAAAACCCCTCAAGACCCGTTTAGAGGCCCCA
AGGGGTTATGCTAGTTATTGCTCAGCGGTGGCAGCAGCCAACTCAGCTTCCTTTCGGGCTTTGTTTAGCA
GCCTAGGTTAATTAAGCCTCGAGAGCAGCAGAAGTAGAGCTGTCCATGTGCTGGCGTTCGAATTTAGCAG
CAGCGGTTTCTTTACTACCGCGTGGCACCAGAGCGAGCTCTGCGGCCGCAAGCTTGTCGACGGACGTCGG
GCGCGCCAAGGCCTGTACAGAATTCGGATCCTTACGAGCTTGGCGGCGGTAAGCTACGGCGCGCTTTCAT
GGCAGCCAGGGTTGCTTCCACAGCTTGTTGCTCTTCCCACTGCTCGAATTTTTTGTCCAGCGGGGACGGA
GGCGGATTCAACAGTTCACGTTCGGCCTCTAACTCCAGGATTTTGGTTTCAATCCGTTCGAACAGAGAGC
TTGCGCTCGCGTTGTCCAGGTTACCCGCGATCTCCTCGATCTTCTGCGCAGCAATTGCTGACTTCAGGCG
GGCCAGATAAAGGTTCTTCTGGCTCTTAAGCTCCAGGTATTTACGCTCCAGCTTTTGCAGCTGGCCTCTA
ACCTGCTCGACCAATGCACGTTGTTCACCCAGAGATTTGCCGAGCGCTTCGGTGTGGGACTGATAGCTCT
GACGCTGACCCAGCGCTTCACGAGCTAGTTGCTCATTACCACGGTCCAACGCCGCCTGCGCCTTTTCGTA
CCAACGTTGGGCAATCAGCTGTTGCGCATCACGTTGGCGCTCAGTGCTTTTAAACGTCGCAATGGTCTGC
GCCAGTGCGCGACGCAGCTCGATCAGCTCCAATTCCATTTCGCCCAGCAGGCGCTCCAACAGATCTTCCG
GAGCGGGTCCCTGAAAGAGGACTTCAAGAGCCGCGGAACTAGAATGGTGATGGTGGTGATGGCTGCTGCC
CATATGTATATCTCCTTCTTAAAGTTAAACAAAATTATTTCTAGAGGGGAATTGTTATCCGCTCACAATT
CCCCTATAGTGAGTCGTATTAATTTCGCGGGATCGAGATCGATCTCGATCCTCTACGCCGGACGCATCGT
GGCCGGCATCACCGGCGCCACAGGTGCGGTTGCTGGCGCCTATATCGCCGACATCACCGATGGGGAAGAT
CGGGCTCGCCACTTCGGGCTCATGAGCGCTTGTTTCGGCGTGGGTATGGTGGCAGGCCCCGTGGCCGGGG
GACTGTTGGGCGCCATCTCCTTGCATGCACCATTCCTTGCGGCGGCGGTGCTCAACGGCCTCAACCTACT
ACTGGGCTGCTTCCTAATGCAGGAGTCGCATAAGGGAGAGCGTCGAGATCCCGGACACCATCGAATGGCG
CAAAACCTTTCGCGGTATGGCATGATAGCGCCCGGAAGAGAGTCAATTCAGGGTGGTGAATGTGAAACCA
GTAACGTTATACGATGTCGCAGAGTATGCCGGTGTCTCTTATCAGACCGTTTCCCGCGTGGTGAACCAGG
CCAGCCACGTTTCTGCGAAAACGCGGGAAAAAGTGGAAGCGGCGATGGCGGAGCTGAATTACATTCCCAA
CCGCGTGGCACAACAACTGGCGGGCAAACAGTCGTTGCTGATTGGCGTTGCCACCTCCAGTCTGGCCCTG
CACGCGCCGTCGCAAATTGTCGCGGCGATTAAATCTCGCGCCGATCAACTGGGTGCCAGCGTGGTGGTGT
CGATGGTAGAACGAAGCGGCGTCGAAGCCTGTAAAGCGGCGGTGCACAATCTTCTCGCGCAACGCGTCAG
TGGGCTGATCATTAACTATCCGCTGGATGACCAGGATGCCATTGCTGTGGAAGCTGCCTGCACTAATGTT
CCGGCGTTATTTCTTGATGTCTCTGACCAGACACCCATCAACAGTATTATTTTCTCCCATGAAGACGGTA
CGCGACTGGGCGTGGAGCATCTGGTCGCATTGGGTCACCAGCAAATCGCGCTGTTAGCGGGCCCATTAAG
TTCTGTCTCGGCGCGTCTGCGTCTGGCTGGCTGGCATAAATATCTCACTCGCAATCAAATTCAGCCGATA
GCGGAACGGGAAGGCGACTGGAGTGTCATGTCCGGTTTTCAACAAACCATGCAAATGCTGAATGAGGGCA
TCGTTCCCACTGCGATGCTGGTTGCCAACGATCAGATGGCGCTGGGCGCAATGCGCGCCATTACCGAGTC
CGGGCTGCGCGTTGGTGCGGACATCTCGGTAGTGGGATACGACGATACCGAAGACAGCTCATGTTATATC
CCGCCGTTAACCACCATCAAACAGGATTTTCGCCTGCTGGGGCAAACCAGCGTGGACCGCTTGCTGCAAC
TCTCTCAGGGCCAGGCGGTGAAGGGCAATCAGCTGTTGCCCGTCTCACTGGTGAAAAGAAAAACCACCCT
GGCGCCCAATACGCAAACCGCCTCTCCCCGCGCGTTGGCCGATTCATTAATGCAGCTGGCACGACAGGTT
TCCCGACTGGAAAGCGGGCAGTGAGCGCAACGCAATTAATGTAAGTTAGCTCACTCATTAGGCACCGGGA
TCTCGACCGATGCCCTTGAGAGCCTTCAACCCAGTCAGCTCCTTCCGGTGGGCGCGGGGCATGACTAGCA
TGATCGTGCTCCTGTCGTTGAGGACCCGGCTAGGCTGGCGGGGTTGCCTTACTGGTTAGCAGAATGAATC
ACCGATACGCGAGCGAACGTGAAGCGACTGCTGCTGCAAAACGTCTGCGACCTGAGCAACAACATGAATG
GTCTTCGGTTTCCGTGTTTCGTAAAGTCTGGAAACGCGGAAGTCAGCGCCCTGCACCATTATGTTCCGGA
TCTGCATCGCAGGATGCTGCTGGCTACCCTGTGGAACACCTACATCTGTATTAACGAAGCGCTGGCATTG
ACCCTGAGTGATTTTTCTCTGGTCCCGCCGCATCCATACCGCCAGTTGTTTACCCTCACAACGTTCCAGT
AACCGGGCATGTTCATCATCAGTAACCCGTATCGTGAGCATCCTCTCTCGTTTCATCGGTATCATTACCC
CCATGAACAGAAATCCCCCTTACACGGAGGCATCAGTGACCAAACAGGAAAAAACCGCCCTTAACATGGC
CCGCTTTATCAGAAGCCAGACATTAACGCTTCTGGAGAAACTCAACGAGCTGGACGCGGATGAACAGGCA
GACATCTGTGAATCGCTTCACGACCACGCTGATGAGCTTTACCGCAGCTGCCTCGCGCGTTTCGGTGATG
ACGGTGAAAACCTCTGACACATGCAGCTCCCGGAGACGGTCACAGCTTGTCTGTAAGCGGATGCCGGGAG
CAGACAAGCCCGTC
Features (pLannotate 1.2.2; 19 found; start..end, strand, type, name):
     35..174     +  misc_feature   bom: basis of mobility region from pBR322
    360..948     -  rep_origin     ori: high-copy-number ColE1/pMB1/pBR322/pUC origin of replication
   1070..1885    +  CDS            KanR: aminoglycoside phosphotransferase; aph(3')-Ia; confers resistance to kanamycin in bacteria or G418 (Geneticin®) in eukaryotes
   1894..1951    -  promoter       AmpR promoter (fragment): bla
   2004..2432    -  rep_origin     f1 ori (sequence partly withheld): f1 bacteriophage origin of replication; arrow indicates direction of (+) strand synthesis
   2469..2516    -  terminator     T7 terminator: transcription terminator for bacteriophage T7 RNA polymerase
   2524..2567    -  CDS            SET1 (fragment): solubility-enhancement tag derived from T7 phage gene 10B
   2611..2655    -  CDS            S-Tag: affinity and epitope tag derived from pancreatic ribonuclease A
   3347..3370    -  CDS            HRV 3C site: recognition and cleavage site for human rhinovirus 3C and PreScission proteases
   3423..3445    -  RBS            RBS: efficient ribosome binding site from bacteriophage T7 gene 10 (Olins and Rangwala, 1989)
   3460..3484    -  protein_bind   lac operator: The lac repressor binds to the lac operator to inhibit transcription in E. coli. This inhibition can be relieved by adding lactose or isopropyl-β-D-thiogalactopyranoside (IPTG). lac repressor encoded by lacI
   3485..3503    -  promoter       T7 promoter: promoter for bacteriophage T7 RNA polymerase
   3529..3808    +  CDS            TcR (fragment): tetracycline efflux protein; tet; confers resistance to tetracycline
   3816..3893    +  promoter       lacI promoter: lacI
   3894..4976    +  CDS            lacI: lac repressor; lacI; The lac repressor binds to the lac operator to inhibit transcription in E. coli. This inhibition can be relieved by adding lactose or isopropyl-β-D-thiogalactopyranoside (IPTG).
   4989..5010    +  protein_bind   CAP binding site: CAP binding activates transcription in the presence of cAMP. E. coli catabolite activator protein
   5025..5089    +  CDS            TcR (fragment): tetracycline efflux protein; tet; confers resistance to tetracycline
   5151..5531    -  CDS            YPB1_ECOLX: Protein predicted: Swiss-Prot protein existence level 4. From Escherichia coli.
   5548..5739    +  CDS            rop: Rop protein, which maintains plasmids at low copy number; rop
