[The description below was written by a language model from this plasmid's Addgene catalogue record and pLannotate feature annotations shown in this document.]
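Description:
pET50del_SynPspA_H1-5 is a bacterial expression plasmid built on a pET50 backbone for producing a truncated form of PspA, the ESCRT-III-like protein from the cyanobacterium Synechocystis sp. PCC6803, in E. coli. The insert lacks helix 0 and, as the name indicates, comprises helices 1 to 5. According to the record it carries an N-terminal 6xHis tag followed by a human rhinovirus 3C protease site, so the tag can be used for affinity purification and then cleaved off. The 5.8 kb feature table annotates the 3C site but not the His tag or the PspA coding region itself. The latter presumably occupies the unannotated stretch between the 3C site and the downstream S-Tag. The S-Tag and a short SET1 fragment appear to be backbone remnants, and the record does not state whether they are translated. The "del" in the name may refer to a deletion from the parental vector, but the record does not state what was removed.

Expression follows the standard pET arrangement. A T7 promoter with an adjacent lac operator and the T7 gene 10 ribosome binding site drives the open reading frame, which ends at a T7 terminator. A plasmid-borne lacI gene with its own promoter supplies the repressor, so transcription is held off until IPTG induction in a host that provides T7 RNA polymerase.

The plasmid replicates from a ColE1/pBR322-type origin accompanied by the bom region and the rop gene, consistent with the low copy number listed, and it is selected with kanamycin through the aph(3')-Ia marker. An f1 origin and small tetracycline-resistance gene fragments are also present as backbone elements. The construct was deposited with structural work on higher-order PspA assemblies, where it allows the contribution of helix 0 to be examined.
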