Addgene plasmid #223820: pET50del_SynPspA_H1-5
Purpose: Bacterial expression of SynPspA H1-5 with N-terminal 6xHis-Tag and 3C cleavage site
Depositing lab: Carsten Sachse. Depositing organization: Forschungszentrum Juelich GmbH. Publication: Structural plasticity of bacterial ESCRT-III protein PspA in higher-order assemblies. Junglas B, Hudina E, Schonnenbeck P, Ritter I, Heddier A, Santiago-Schubel B, Huesgen PF, Schneider D, Sachse C. Nat Struct Mol Biol. 2025 Jan;32(1):23-34. doi: 10.1038/s41594-024-01359-7. Epub 2024 Aug 16. PubMed 39152237.
Backbone
  Vector backbone: pET50
  Vector type: Bacterial Expression
Growth in bacteria
  Bacterial resistance: Kanamycin, 50 μg/mL
  Growth temperature: 37°C
  Growth strain: DH5alpha
  Copy number: Low Copy
Gene/Insert
  Gene/Insert name: SynPspA (alt name: PspA)
  Species: Synechocystis sp. PCC6803
  Mutation: truncation of helix 0
  Tag / fusion protein: 6xHis (N terminal on insert)
Terms and licenses: Academic/Nonprofit Terms; Industry Terms: Not Available to Industry
How to cite: pET50del_SynPspA_H1-5 was a gift from Carsten Sachse (Addgene plasmid # 223820 ; http://n2t.net/addgene:223820 ; RRID:Addgene_223820)
